Addgene plasmid #230161: AiP13649 - pAAV-AiE0329h-minBG-SYFP2-P2A-3XFLAG-10aa-H2B-WPRE3-BGHpA (Alias: CN3649)
Purpose: AiE0329h is an enhancer sequence, designed to drive AAV-mediated transgene expression in specific populations of brain cells
Depositing lab: Allen Institute for Brain Science & Boaz Levi. Depositing organization: Allen Institute. Publication: A suite of enhancer AAVs and transgenic mouse lines for genetic access to cortical cell types. Ben-Simon Y, Hooper M, Narayan S, Daigle TL, Dwivedi D, Way SW, Oster A, Stafford DA, Mich JK, Taormina MJ, Martinez RA, Opitz-Araya X, Roth JR, Alexander JR, Allen S, Amster A, Arbuckle J, Ayala A, Baker PM, Bakken TE, Barcelli T, Barta S, Bendrick J, Bertagnolli D, Bielstein C, Bishwakarma P, Bowlus J, Boyer G, Brouner K, Casian B, Casper T, Chakka AB, Chakrabarty R, Chance RK, Chavan S, Clark M, Colbert K, Collman F, Daniel S, Departee M, DiValentin P, Donadio N, Dotson N, Egdorf T, Fliss T, Gabitto M, Garcia J, Gary A, Gasperini M, Gloe J, Goldy J, Gore BB, Graybuck L, Greisman N, Haeseleer F, Halterman C, Haradon Z, Hastings SD, Helback O, Ho W, Hockemeyer D, Huang C, Huff S, Hunker A, Johansen N, Jones D, Juneau Z, Kalmbach B, Kannan M, Khem S, Kussick E, Kutsal R, Larsen R, Lee C, Lee AY, Leibly M, Lenz GH, Li S, Liang E, Lusk N, Madigan Z, Malloy J, Malone J, McCue R, Melchor J, Mollenkopf T, Moosman S, Morin E, Newman D, Ng L, Ngo K, Omstead V, Otto S, Oyama A, Pena N, Pham T, Phillips E, Pom CA, Potekhina L, Ransford S, Ray PL, Rette D, Reynoldson C, Rimorin C, Rocha D, Ruiz A, Sanchez REA, Sawyer L, Sedeno-Cortes A, Sevigny JP, Shapovalova N, Shepard N, Shulga L, Sigler AR, Siverts L, Soliman S, Somasundaram S, Staats B, Stewart K, Szelenyi E, Tieu M, Trader C, Tran A, van Velthoven CTJ, Walker M, Wang Y, Weed N, Wirthlin M, Wood T, Wynalda B, Yao Z, Zhou T, Ariza J, Dee N, Reding M, Ronellenfitch K, Mufti S, Sunkin SM, Smith KA, Esposito L, Waters J, Thyagarajan B, Yao S, Lein ES, Zeng H, Levi BP, Ngai J, Ting JT, Tasic B. Cell. 2025 May 16:S0092-8674(25)00513-6. doi: 10.1016/j.cell.2025.05.002. PubMed 40403729.
Backbone
  Vector backbone: pAAV2
  Vector type: AAV
Growth in bacteria
  Bacterial resistance: Ampicillin, 100 μg/mL
  Growth temperature: 37°C
  Growth strain: NEB Stable
  Copy number: High Copy
Gene/Insert
  Gene/Insert name: SYFP2-P2A-3XFLAG-10aa-H2B
  Species: Synthetic
  Promoter: minBG
  Cloning method: Gibson Cloning
Terms and licenses: Academic/Nonprofit Terms; Industry Terms: Not Available to Industry
How to cite: AiP13649 - pAAV-AiE0329h-minBG-SYFP2-P2A-3XFLAG-10aa-H2B-WPRE3-BGHpA (Alias: CN3649) was a gift from Allen Institute for Brain Science & Boaz Levi (Addgene plasmid # 230161 ; http://n2t.net/addgene:230161 ; RRID:Addgene_230161)
