[The description below was written by a language model from this plasmid's Addgene catalogue record and pLannotate feature annotations shown in this document.]
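Description:
AiP13649 (alias CN3649) is an AAV transfer plasmid built on a pAAV2 backbone, about 5.3 kb in size, intended for packaging a reporter genome into recombinant adeno-associated virus for delivery to brain tissue. It is maintained in bacteria through a high-copy ColE1/pUC-type origin and selected with ampicillin via the β-lactamase gene. An f1 phage origin is also present in the backbone. AAV2 inverted terminal repeats flank the expression cassette. The annotation detects the right-hand ITR in full but only short fragments of the left one, which may reflect the difficulty of sequencing and annotating these hairpin-forming repeats.

Between the ITRs, the enhancer AiE0329h sits upstream of a minimal beta-globin promoter (minBG), which has little activity on its own, so expression depends on the enhancer. The feature table does not label the enhancer itself. The region where it would lie instead carries reverse-strand matches to fragments of human RPS20, suggesting that the element derives from human genomic sequence near that gene, although the record does not say so. The transcript encodes the monomeric yellow fluorescent protein SYFP2, followed by a P2A self-cleaving peptide and then human histone H2B fused through a ten-residue linker to an N-terminal 3xFLAG tag. Expressing cells should therefore show yellow fluorescence from free SYFP2 and carry a FLAG-tagged nuclear histone, which can serve for immunodetection or nuclear labelling. A shortened WPRE (WPRE3) enhances transcript stability and expression, and the bovine growth hormone polyadenylation signal terminates the message. The construct belongs to a collection of enhancer AAVs designed to give genetic access to specific populations of brain cells. The record does not specify which population this enhancer targets.
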