Features (pLannotate 1.2.2; 18 found; start..end, strand, type, name):
     12..39      +  repeat_region  AAV2 ITR (fragment): inverted terminal repeat of adeno-associated virus serotype 2 inverted
     68..95      +  repeat_region  AAV2 ITR (fragment): inverted terminal repeat of adeno-associated virus serotype 2 inverted
    194..349     -  CDS            RPS20 (fragment): RS20_HUMAN - Experimental evidence at protein level: Swiss-Prot protein existence level 1. From Homo sapiens (Human).
    348..548     -  CDS            RPS20 (fragment): RS20_HUMAN - Experimental evidence at protein level: Swiss-Prot protein existence level 1. From Homo sapiens (Human).
    783..1499    +  CDS            SYFP2: SYFP2 is a basic (constitutively fluorescent) yellow fluorescent protein published in 2006, derived from Aequorea victoria. It is reported to be a very rapidly-maturing monomer with moderate acid sensitivity.
   1578..1643    +  CDS            3xFLAG: three tandem FLAG® epitope tags, followed by an enterokinase cleavage site
   1674..2051    +  CDS            H2B: human histone H2B; HIST1H2BJ
   2085..2242    +  misc_feature   WPRE (fragment): woodchuck hepatitis virus posttranscriptional regulatory element
   2248..2328    +  misc_feature   WPRE (fragment): woodchuck hepatitis virus posttranscriptional regulatory element
   2345..2456    +  polyA_signal   bGH poly(A) signal: bovine growth hormone polyadenylation signal
   2574..2714    +  repeat_region  AAV2 ITR: inverted terminal repeat of adeno-associated virus serotype 2 inverted
   2719..2770    -  misc_feature   bom (fragment): basis of mobility region from pBR322
   2789..3244    +  rep_origin     f1 ori (sequence partly withheld): f1 bacteriophage origin of replication; arrow indicates direction of (+) strand synthesis
   3245..3294    -  misc_feature   bom (fragment): basis of mobility region from pBR322
   3396..3431    -  CDS            rop (fragment): Rop protein, which maintains plasmids at low copy number; rop
   3526..3630    +  promoter       AmpR promoter: bla
   3631..4491    +  CDS            AmpR: β-lactamase; bla; confers resistance to ampicillin, carbenicillin, and related antibiotics
   4662..5250    +  rep_origin     ori: high-copy-number ColE1/pMB1/pBR322/pUC origin of replication
>Addgene plasmid #230161 | AiP13649 - pAAV-AiE0329h-minBG-SYFP2-P2A-3XFLAG-10aa-H2B-WPRE3-BGHpA (Alias: CN3649) | addgene full sequence | sequence record 461886 | Addgene NGS Result
CCTGCAGGCAGCTGCGCGCTCGCTCGCTCACTGAGGCCGCCCGGGCGTCGGGCGACCTTTGGTCGCCCGG
CCTCAGTGAGCGAGCGAGCGCGCAGAGAGGGAGTGGCCAACTCCATCACTAGGGGTTCCTGCGGCCGCAC
GCGTTTTTAATTTTTCAACTGGTAATTAATTTATTAAAATAGTTGACTTATACGTCTACAATGGTGACTT
CCATCTCAACTCCTGGCTCAATACTGATGGAAGTAATCTGCTTAACAATCTCAGAAGGACTGAGCAAGTC
AATGAGTCGCTTGTGGATTCTCATCTGGAAATGATCCCATGGCTTAGAACCTTCACCACATGGAGTTTTT
TCTTGTAGTGATTCTCAAAGTCTTAGTAGGCATTTGAACTGGTCTTTTCACTTTGAGATTCTTTTCCTTT
GCTCCTCTGATCAAGTCAGCACACACCTTCGCCAGGGATTTTACATTGCAGCTTGTTAGAGTGATTCGAA
TTCGGTGAATTGCCATCTTCGGCTCCGTGGGTGTTTTTCCGGTATCCTTAAAAGCCATCACTGCTGCGCG
GCTTCCTGACCTACTTGTTCCGGCAAGAGTGAACAGTGGTGAGTCAGGAGCAGGTGCGGGCGGATCAGAG
CTCCACAACACCTACGACCACCTCTTCTTCAAAGAGGTGTTTCATGTTTTAAAGAGCTCGGGCTGGGCAT
AAAAGTCAGGGCAGAGCCATCTATTGCTTACATTTGCTTCTGGGATCCAGATCTTTCGAAGCTAGCGCTA
CCGGTCGCCACCATGGTCTCCAAGGGCGAGGAGCTGTTCACCGGGGTGGTGCCCATCCTGGTCGAGCTGG
ACGGCGATGTCAACGGCCACAAGTTCAGCGTGTCCGGCGAGGGCGAGGGCGATGCCACCTACGGCAAGCT
GACCCTGAAGCTGATCTGCACCACCGGCAAGCTGCCCGTGCCCTGGCCCACCCTCGTGACCACCCTGGGC
TACGGCGTGCAGTGCTTCGCCCGCTACCCCGACCACATGAAGCAGCACGACTTCTTCAAGTCCGCCATGC
CCGAAGGCTACGTCCAGGAGCGCACCATCTTCTTCAAAGACGACGGCAACTACAAGACCCGCGCCGAGGT
GAAGTTCGAGGGCGACACCCTGGTGAACCGCATCGAGCTGAAGGGCATCGACTTCAAGGAGGACGGCAAC
ATCCTGGGGCACAAGCTGGAGTACAACTACAACAGCCACAACGTCTATATCACCGCCGACAAGCAGAAGA
ACGGCATCAAGGCCAACTTCAAGATCCGCCACAACATCGAGGACGGCGGCGTGCAGCTCGCCGACCACTA
CCAGCAGAACACCCCCATCGGCGACGGCCCCGTGCTGCTGCCCGACAACCACTACCTGAGCTACCAGTCC
AAGCTGAGCAAAGACCCCAACGAGAAGCGCGATCACATGGTCCTGCTGGAGTTCGTGACCGCCGCCGGGA
TCACTCTCGGCATGGACGAGCTGTACAAGGGCTCTGGTGCTACCAACTTCTCACTGTTGAAACAGGCAGG
GGATGTAGAGGAGAATCCAGGGCCTGGTGCTAGTGGAGACTACAAAGACCATGACGGAGATTATAAAGAT
CATGACATCGATTACAAGGATGACGATGACAAGTCCGGACTCAGATCTGGAGGCTCCGGAGGCCCAGAGC
CAGCGAAGTCTGCTCCCGCCCCGAAAAAGGGCTCCAAGAAGGCGGTGACTAAGGCGCAGAAGAAAGGCGG
CAAGAAGCGCAAGCGCAGCCGCAAGGAGAGCTATTCCATCTATGTGTACAAGGTTCTGAAGCAGGTCCAC
CCTGACACCGGCATTTCGTCCAAGGCCATGGGCATCATGAATTCGTTTGTGAACGACATTTTCGAGCGCA
TCGCAGGAGAGGCTTCCCGCCTGGCGCATTACAACAAGCGCTCGACCATCACCTCCCGGGAGATCCAGAC
GGCCGTGCGCCTGCTGCTGCCTGGGGAGTTGGCCAAGCACGCCGTGTCCGAGGGTACTAAGGCCATCACC
AAGTACACCAGCGCTAAGTAATGAGGCGCGCCGCGGCCGCGAATTCGATATCATAATCAACCTCTGGATT
ACAAAATTTGTGAAAGATTGACTGGTATTCTTAACTATGTTGCTCCTTTTACGCTATGTGGATACGCTGC
TTTAATGCCTTTGTATCATGCTATTGCTTCCCGTATGGCTTTCATTTTCTCCTCCTTGTATAAATCCTGG
TTAGTTCTTGCCACGGCGGAACTCATCGCCGCCTGCCTTGCCCGCTGCTGGACAGGGGCTCGGCTGTTGG
GCACTGACAATTCCGTGGCTCGAGAGATCTTCGACTGTGCCTTCTAGTTGCCAGCCATCTGTTGTTTGCC
CCTCCCCCGTGCCTTCCTTGACCCTGGAAGGTGCCACTCCCACTGTCCTTTCCTAATAAAATGAGGAAAT
TGCATCGCATTGTCTGAGTAGGTGTCATTCTATTCTGGGGGGTGGGGTGGGGCAGGACAGCAAGGGGGAG
GATTGGGAAGACAATAGCAGGCATGAGATCTCACGTGCGGACCGAGCGGCCGCAGGAACCCCTAGTGATG
GAGTTGGCCACTCCCTCTCTGCGCGCTCGCTCGCTCACTGAGGCCGGGCGACCAAAGGTCGCCCGACGCC
CGGGCTTTGCCCGGGCGGCCTCAGTGAGCGAGCGAGCGCGCAGCTGCCTGCAGGGGCGCCTGATGCGGTA
TTTTCTCCTTACGCATCTGTGCGGTATTTCACACCGCATA
[95 nt withheld, positions 2771-2865]
T
[46 nt withheld, positions 2867-2912]
C
[141 nt withheld, positions 2914-3054]
CCTTTGACGTTGGAGTCCACGTTCTTT
[37 nt withheld, positions 3082-3118]
ACTCTATCTCGGGCTATTCTTTTGATTTATAAGGGATTTTGCCGATTTCGGTCTATTGGTTAAAAAATGA
GCTGATTTAACAAAAATTTAACGCGAATTTTAACAAAATATTAACGTTTACAATTTTATGGTGCACTCTC
AGTACAATCTGCTCTGATGCCGCATAGTTAAGCCAGCCCCGACACCCGCCAACACCCGCTGACGCGCCCT
GACGGGCTTGTCTGCTCCCGGCATCCGCTTACAGACAAGCTGTGACCGTCTCCGGGAGCTGCATGTGTCA
GAGGTTTTCACCGTCATCACCGAAACGCGCGAGACGAAAGGGCCTCGTGATACGCCTATTTTTATAGGTT
AATGTCATGATAATAATGGTTTCTTAGACGTCAGGTGGCACTTTTCGGGGAAATGTGCGCGGAACCCCTA
TTTGTTTATTTTTCTAAATACATTCAAATATGTATCCGCTCATGAGACAATAACCCTGATAAATGCTTCA
ATAATATTGAAAAAGGAAGAGTATGAGTATTCAACATTTCCGTGTCGCCCTTATTCCCTTTTTTGCGGCA
TTTTGCCTTCCTGTTTTTGCTCACCCAGAAACGCTGGTGAAAGTAAAAGATGCTGAAGATCAGTTGGGTG
CACGAGTGGGTTACATCGAACTGGATCTCAACAGCGGTAAGATCCTTGAGAGTTTTCGCCCCGAAGAACG
TTTTCCAATGATGAGCACTTTTAAAGTTCTGCTATGTGGCGCGGTATTATCCCGTATTGACGCCGGGCAA
GAGCAACTCGGTCGCCGCATACACTATTCTCAGAATGACTTGGTTGAGTACTCACCAGTCACAGAAAAGC
ATCTTACGGATGGCATGACAGTAAGAGAATTATGCAGTGCTGCCATAACCATGAGTGATAACACTGCGGC
CAACTTACTTCTGACAACGATCGGAGGACCGAAGGAGCTAACCGCTTTTTTGCACAACATGGGGGATCAT
GTAACTCGCCTTGATCGTTGGGAACCGGAGCTGAATGAAGCCATACCAAACGACGAGCGTGACACCACGA
TGCCTGTAGCAATGGCAACAACGTTGCGCAAACTATTAACTGGCGAACTACTTACTCTAGCTTCCCGGCA
ACAATTAATAGACTGGATGGAGGCGGATAAAGTTGCAGGACCACTTCTGCGCTCGGCCCTTCCGGCTGGC
TGGTTTATTGCTGATAAATCTGGAGCCGGTGAGCGTGGGTCTCGCGGTATCATTGCAGCACTGGGGCCAG
ATGGTAAGCCCTCCCGTATCGTAGTTATCTACACGACGGGGAGTCAGGCAACTATGGATGAACGAAATAG
ACAGATCGCTGAGATAGGTGCCTCACTGATTAAGCATTGGTAACTGTCAGACCAAGTTTACTCATATATA
CTTTAGATTGATTTAAAACTTCATTTTTAATTTAAAAGGATCTAGGTGAAGATCCTTTTTGATAATCTCA
TGACCAAAATCCCTTAACGTGAGTTTTCGTTCCACTGAGCGTCAGACCCCGTAGAAAAGATCAAAGGATC
TTCTTGAGATCCTTTTTTTCTGCGCGTAATCTGCTGCTTGCAAACAAAAAAACCACCGCTACCAGCGGTG
GTTTGTTTGCCGGATCAAGAGCTACCAACTCTTTTTCCGAAGGTAACTGGCTTCAGCAGAGCGCAGATAC
CAAATACTGTTCTTCTAGTGTAGCCGTAGTTAGGCCACCACTTCAAGAACTCTGTAGCACCGCCTACATA
CCTCGCTCTGCTAATCCTGTTACCAGTGGCTGCTGCCAGTGGCGATAAGTCGTGTCTTACCGGGTTGGAC
TCAAGACGATAGTTACCGGATAAGGCGCAGCGGTCGGGCTGAACGGGGGGTTCGTGCACACAGCCCAGCT
TGGAGCGAACGACCTACACCGAACTGAGATACCTACAGCGTGAGCTATGAGAAAGCGCCACGCTTCCCGA
AGGGAGAAAGGCGGACAGGTATCCGGTAAGCGGCAGGGTCGGAACAGGAGAGCGCACGAGGGAGCTTCCA
GGGGGAAACGCCTGGTATCTTTATAGTCCTGTCGGGTTTCGCCACCTCTGACTTGAGCGTCGATTTTTGT
GATGCTCGTCAGGGGGGCGGAGCCTATGGAAAAACGCCAGCAACGCGGCCTTTTTACGGTTCCTGGCCTT
TTGCTGGCCTTTTGCTCACATGT
